>Addgene plasmid #224094 | pFA6a-link-ymTurquoise2-SpHis5 | addgene full sequence | sequence record 489754 | Addgene NGS Result
CAACGTTGTTGCCATTGCTACAGGCATCGTGGTGTCACGCTCGTCGTTTGGTATGGCTTCATTCAGCTCC
GGTTCCCAACGATCAAGGCGAGTTACATGATCCCCCATGTTGTGCAAAAAAGCGGTTAGCTCCTTCGGTC
CTCCGATCGTTGTCAGAAGTAAGTTGGCCGCAGTGTTATCACTCATGGTTATGGCAGCACTGCATAATTC
TCTTACTGTCATGCCATCCGTAAGATGCTTTTCTGTGACTGGTGAGTACTCAACCAAGTCATTCTGAGAA
TAGTGTATGCGGCGACCGAGTTGCTCTTGCCCGGCGTCAATACGGGATAATACCGCGCCACATAGCAGAA
CTTTAAAAGTGCTCATCATTGGAAAACGTTCTTCGGGGCGAAAACTCTCAAGGATCTTACCGCTGTTGAG
ATCCAGTTCGATGTAACCCACTCGTGCACCCAACTGATCTTCAGCATCTTTTACTTTCACCAGCGTTTCT
GGGTGAGCAAAAACAGGAAGGCAAAATGCCGCAAAAAAGGGAATAAGGGCGACACGGAAATGTTGAATAC
TCATACTCTTCCTTTTTCAATATTATTGAAGCATTTATCAGGGTTATTGTCTCATGAGCGGATACATATT
TGAATGTATTTAGAAAAATAAACAAATAGGGGTTCCGCGCACATTTCCCCGAAAAGTGCCACCTGACGTC
TAAGAAACCATTATTATCATGACATTAACCTATAAAAATAGGCGTATCACGAGGCCCTTTCGTCTCGCGC
GTTTCGGTGATGACGGTGAAAACCTCTGACACATGCAGCTCCCGGAGACGGTCACAGCTTGTCTGTAAGC
GGATGCCGGGAGCAGACAAGCCCGTCAGGGCGCGTCAGCGGGTGTTGGCGGGTGTCGGGGCTGGCTTAAC
TATGCGGCATCAGAGCAGATTGTACTGAGAGTGCACCATATGGACATATTGTCGTTAGAACGCGGCTACA
ATTAATACATAACCTTATGTATCATACACATACGATTTAGGTGACACTATAGAACGCGGCCGCCAGCTGA
AGCTTCGTACGCTGCAGGTCGACGGATCGGTGACGGTGCTGGTTTAATTAACATGGTTAGTAAAGGTGAA
GAATTGTTCACTGGTGTAGTGCCAATTTTAGTAGAATTAGATGGTGACGTTAACGGTCATAAGTTCTCTG
TAAGCGGTGAAGGTGAAGGTGACGCAACATACGGTAAATTAACTTTGAAATTCATTTGTACTACAGGTAA
ATTACCAGTTCCATGGCCAACTTTGGTTACTACTTTGTCTTGGGGTGTTCAATGTTTCGCTAGATACCCA
GATCATATGAAGCAACATGATTTCTTTAAGTCTGCTATGCCAGAAGGTTACGTTCAAGAAAGAACTATCT
TCTTCAAGGATGATGGTAACTATAAGACTAGAGCTGAAGTTAAGTTCGAAGGAGATACTTTAGTTAATAG
AATTGAATTGAAGGGTATTGATTTTAAGGAAGATGGTAATATTTTGGGTCATAAGTTGGAATATAATTAC
TTCTCTGATAACGTTTACATTACTGCTGATAAGCAAAAGAACGGTATTAAGGCGAACTTCAAGATTAGAC
ATAACATTGAAGATGGTGGTGTTCAATTAGCTGATCATTACCAACAAAACACTCCAATTGGTGACGGTCC
AGTTTTGTTGCCAGATAACCATTACTTGTCTACTCAATCTAAGTTGTCTAAGGATCCAAACGAAAAGAGA
GATCATATGGTTTTGTTGGAATTCGTTACTGCTGCTGGGATCACTTTAGGTATGGATGAATTGTATAAAT
AAGCGGCCGCCTCGAGGTCGACGGCGCGCCACTTCTAAATAAGCGAATTTCTTATGATTTATGATTTTTA
TTATTAAATAAGTTATAAAAAAAATAAGTGTATACAAATTTTAAAGTGACTCTTAGGTTTTAAAACGAAA
ATTCTTATTCTTGAGTAACTCTTTCCTGTAGGTCAGGTTGCTTTCTCAGGTATAGTATGAGGTCGCTCTT
ATTGACCACACCTCTACCGGCAGATCCGCTAGGGATAACAGGGTAATATAGATCTGTTTAGCTTGCCTCG
TCCCCGCCGGGTCACCCGGCCAGCGACATGGAGGCCCAGAATACCCTCCTTGACAGTCTTGACGTGCGCA
GCTCAGGGGCATGATGTGACTGTCGCCCGTACATTTAGCCCATACATCCCCATGTATAATCATTTGCATC
CATACATTTTGATGGCCGCACGGCGCGAAGCAAAAATTACGGCTCCTCGCTGCAGACCTGCGAGCAGGGA
AACGCTCCCCTCACAGACGCGTTGAATTGTCCCCACGCCGCGCCCCTGTAGAGAAATATAAAAGGTTAGG
ATTTGCCACTGAGGTTCTTCTTTCATATACTTCCTTTTAAAATCTTGCTAGGATACAGTTCTCACATCAC
ATCCGAACATAAACAACCATGGGTAGGAGGGCTTTTGTAGAAAGAAATACGAACGAAACGAAAATCAGCG
TTGCCATCGCTTTGGACAAAGCTCCCTTACCTGAAGAGTCGAATTTTATTGATGAACTTATAACTTCCAA
GCATACAAACCAAAAGGGAGAACAAGTAATCCAAGTAGACACGGGAATTGGATTCTTGGATCACATGTAT
CATGCACTGGCTAAACATGCAGGCTGGAGCTTACGACTTTACTCAAGAGGTGATTTAATCATCGATGATC
ATCACACTGCAGAAGATACTGCTATTGCACTTGGTATTGCATTCAAGCAGGCTATGAGTAACTTTGCCGG
CGTTAAAAGATTTGGACATGCTTATTGTCCACTTGACGAAGCTCTTTCTAGAAGCGTAGTTGACTTGTCG
GGACGGCCCTATGCTGTTATCGATTTGGGATTAAAGCGTGAAAAGGTTGGGGAATTGTCCTGTGAAATGA
TCCCTCACTTACTATATTCCTTTTCGGTAGCAGCTGGAATTACTTTGCATGTTACCTGCTTATATGGTAG
TAATGACCATCATCGTGCTGAAAGCGCTTTTAAATCTCTGGCTGTTGCCATGCGCGCGGCTACTAGTCTT
ACTGGAAGTTCTGAAGTCCCAAGCACGAAGGGAGTGTTGTAAAGAGTACTGACAATAAAAAGATTCTTGT
TTTCAAGAACTTGTCATTTGTATAGTTTTTTTATATTGTAGTTGTTCTATTTTAATCAAATGTTAGCGTG
ATTTATATTTTTTTTCGCCTCGACATCATCTGCCCAGATGCGAAGTTAAGTGCGCAGAAAGTAATATCAT
GCGTCAATCGTATGTGAATGCTGGTCGCTATACTGCTGTCGATTCGATACTAACGCCGCCATCCAGTTTA
AACGAGCTCGAATTCATCGATGATATCAGATCCACTAGTGGCCTATGCGGCCGCGGATCTGCCGGTCTCC
CTATAGTGAGTCGTATTAATTTCGATAAGCCAGGTTAACCTGCATTAATGAATCGGCCAACGCGCGGGGA
GAGGCGGTTTGCGTATTGGGCGCTCTTCCGCTTCCTCGCTCACTGACTCGCTGCGCTCGGTCGTTCGGCT
GCGGCGAGCGGTATCAGCTCACTCAAAGGCGGTAATACGGTTATCCACAGAATCAGGGGATAACGCAGGA
AAGAACATGTGAGCAAAAGGCCAGCAAAAGGCCAGGAACCGTAAAAAGGCCGCGTTGCTGGCGTTTTTCC
ATAGGCTCCGCCCCCCTGACGAGCATCACAAAAATCGACGCTCAAGTCAGAGGTGGCGAAACCCGACAGG
ACTATAAAGATACCAGGCGTTTCCCCCTGGAAGCTCCCTCGTGCGCTCTCCTGTTCCGACCCTGCCGCTT
ACCGGATACCTGTCCGCCTTTCTCCCTTCGGGAAGCGTGGCGCTTTCTCATAGCTCACGCTGTAGGTATC
TCAGTTCGGTGTAGGTCGTTCGCTCCAAGCTGGGCTGTGTGCACGAACCCCCCGTTCAGCCCGACCGCTG
CGCCTTATCCGGTAACTATCGTCTTGAGTCCAACCCGGTAAGACACGACTTATCGCCACTGGCAGCAGCC
ACTGGTAACAGGATTAGCAGAGCGAGGTATGTAGGCGGTGCTACAGAGTTCTTGAAGTGGTGGCCTAACT
ACGGCTACACTAGAAGAACAGTATTTGGTATCTGCGCTCTGCTGAAGCCAGTTACCTTCGGAAAAAGAGT
TGGTAGCTCTTGATCCGGCAAACAAACCACCGCTGGTAGCGGTGGTTTTTTTGTTTGCAAGCAGCAGATT
ACGCGCAGAAAAAAAGGATCTCAAGAAGATCCTTTGATCTTTTCTACGGGGTCTGACGCTCAGTGGAACG
AAAACTCACGTTAAGGGATTTTGGTCATGAGATTATCAAAAAGGATCTTCACCTAGATCCTTTTAAATTA
AAAATGAAGTTTTAAATCAATCTAAAGTATATATGAGTAAACTTGGTCTGACAGTTACCAATGCTTAATC
AGTGAGGCACCTATCTCAGCGATCTGTCTATTTCGTTCATCCATAGTTGCCTGACTCCCCGTCGTGTAGA
TAACTACGATACGGGAGGGCTTACCATCTGGCCCCAGTGCTGCAATGATACCGCGAGACCCACGCTCACC
GGCTCCAGATTTATCAGCAATAAACCAGCCAGCCGGAAGGGCCGAGCGCAGAAGTGGTCCTGCAACTTTA
TCCGCCTCCATCCAGTCTATTAATTGTTGCCGGGAAGCTAGAGTAAGTAGTTCGCCAGTTAATAGTTTGC
G
Features (pLannotate 1.2.2; 13 found; start..end, strand, type, name):
    565..669     -  promoter       AmpR promoter: bla
    764..799     +  CDS            rop (fragment): Rop protein, which maintains plasmids at low copy number; rop
    901..952     +  misc_feature   bom (fragment): basis of mobility region from pBR322
   1015..1033    +  promoter       SP6 promoter: promoter for bacteriophage SP6 RNA polymerase
   1103..1819    +  CDS            mTurquoise2: mTurquoise2 is a basic (constitutively fluorescent) cyan fluorescent protein published in 2012, derived from Aequorea victoria. It is reported to be a rapidly-maturing monomer with very low acid sensitivity.
   1863..2050    +  terminator     ADH1 terminator: S. cerevisiae ADH1; transcription terminator for the S. cerevisiae alcohol dehydrogenase 1 (ADH1) gene
   2125..2468    +  promoter       TEF promoter: Ashbya gossypii TEF promoter
   2469..3122    +  CDS            S. pombe his5: imidazoleglycerol-phosphate dehydratase, required for histidine biosynthesis; Schizosaccharomyces pombe his5; yeast auxotrophic marker; corresponds to S. cerevisiae HIS3
   3128..3325    +  terminator     TEF terminator: Ashbya gossypii TEF terminator
   3430..3448    -  promoter       T7 promoter: promoter for bacteriophage T7 RNA polymerase
   3470..3523    -  CDS            lacI (fragment): lac repressor; lacI; The lac repressor binds to the lac operator to inhibit transcription in E. coli. This inhibition can be relieved by adding lactose or isopropyl-β-D-thiogalactopyranoside (IPTG).
   3706..4294    -  rep_origin     ori: high-copy-number ColE1/pMB1/pBR322/pUC origin of replication
   4465..564     -  CDS            AmpR (across the origin): β-lactamase; bla; confers resistance to ampicillin, carbenicillin, and related antibiotics
