[The description below was written by a language model from this plasmid's Addgene catalogue record and pLannotate feature annotations shown in this document.]
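Description:
pFA6a-link-ymTurquoise2-SpHis5 is a yeast tagging vector built on the pFA6a backbone, intended as a template for creating gene fusions to a yeast codon-optimized version of the cyan fluorescent protein mTurquoise2. The 4,761 nt plasmid is maintained in E. coli through a high-copy ColE1/pUC-type origin and an ampicillin resistance gene (β-lactamase with its own promoter). No yeast replication origin or centromere is annotated. This fits a plasmid that serves as a source of an integrating cassette rather than as an episomal expression vector in yeast.

The payload is a two-part module. The first part is the ymTurquoise2 coding sequence followed by the S. cerevisiae ADH1 terminator. No yeast promoter is annotated upstream of the fluorescent protein, so its expression is expected to come from the promoter of the gene it is fused to. The "link" in the name implies a linker sequence preceding the fluorophore, although the feature table does not annotate one. The second part is a selection cassette in which the Schizosaccharomyces pombe his5 gene (imidazoleglycerol-phosphate dehydratase) is driven by the Ashbya gossypii TEF promoter and closed by the TEF terminator. This marker complements S. cerevisiae his3 mutations, allowing selection for histidine prototrophy, and its heterologous sequences reduce recombination with the host's own locus.

SP6 and T7 phage promoters flank the module, and short rop, bom and lacI fragments are backbone remnants with no evident function. In plasmids of this family the cassette is typically amplified by PCR with primers carrying homology to a target locus, then integrated to tag the protein at its chromosomal location for fluorescence imaging. The record itself states only the tagging purpose.
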