Addgene plasmid #224094: pFA6a-link-ymTurquoise2-SpHis5
Purpose: Yeast tagging vector to create a gene fusion with yeast optimized mTurquoise2 with SpHis5 selection
Depositing lab: Bas Teusink. Depositing organization: Vrije Universiteit Amsterdam.
Backbone
  Vector backbone: pFA6A
  Vector type: Yeast Expression
  Selectable markers: HIS5
Growth in bacteria
  Bacterial resistance: Ampicillin, 100 μg/mL
  Growth temperature: 37°C
  Growth strain: DH5alpha
  Copy number: High Copy
Gene/Insert
  Gene/Insert name: ymTurquoise2
  Species: Synthetic
  Tag / fusion protein: ymTurquoise2
  Cloning method: Restriction Enzyme; 5′ cloning site Unknown (unknown if destroyed)
Terms and licenses: Academic/Nonprofit Terms; Industry Terms: Not Available to Industry
How to cite: pFA6a-link-ymTurquoise2-SpHis5 was a gift from Bas Teusink (Addgene plasmid # 224094 ; http://n2t.net/addgene:224094 ; RRID:Addgene_224094)
